>Addgene plasmid #53981 | mEmerald-ALK1-N-13 | depositor partial sequence | sequence record 84174 | insert sequence
CTCAGATCTCGAGCTCAAGCTTCGAATTCACCGCCATGACCTTGGGCTCCCCCAGGAAAGGCCTTCTGAT
GCTGCTGATGGCCTTGGTGACCCAGGGAGACCCTGTGAAGCCGTCTCGGGGCCCGCTGGTGACCTGCACG
TGTGAGAGCCCACATTGCAAGGGGCCTACCTGCCGGGGGGCCTGGTGCACAGTAGTGCTGGTGCGGGAGG
AGGGGAGGCACCCCCAGGAACATCGGGGCTGCGGGAACTTGCACAGGGAGCTCTGCAGGGGGCGCCCCAC
CGAGTTCGTCAACCACTACTGCTGCGACAGCCACCTCTGCAACCACAACGTGTCCCTGGTGCTGGAGGCC
ACCCAACCTCCTTCGGAGCAGCCGGGAACAGATGGCCAGCTGGCCCTGATCCTGGGCCCCGTGCTGGCCT
TGCTGGCCCTGGTGGCCCTGGGTGTCCTGGGCCTGTGGCATGTCCGACGGAGGCAGGAGAAGCAGCGTGG
CCTGCACAGCGAGCTGGGAGAGTCCAGTCTCATCCTGAAAGCATCTGAGCAGGGCGACAGCATGTTGGGG
GACCTCCTGGACAGTGACTGCACCACAGGGAGTGGCTCAGGGCTCCCCTTCCTGGTGCAGAGGACAGTGG
CACGGCAGGTTGCCTTGGTGGAGTGTGTGGGAAAAGGCCGCTATGGCGAAGTGTGGCGGGGCTTGTGGCA
CGGTGAGAGTGTGGCCGTCAAGATCTTCTCCTCGAGGGATGAACAGTCCTGGTTCCGGGAGACTGAGATC
TATAACACAGTGTTGCTCAGACACGACAACATCCTAGGCTTCATCGCCTCAGACATGACCTCCCGCAACT
CGAGCACGCAGCTGTGGCTCATCACGCACTACCACGAGCACGGCTCCCTCTACGACTTTCTGCAGAGACA
GACGCTGGAGCCCCATCTGGCTCTGAGGCTAGCTGTGTCCGCGGCATGCGGCCTGGCGCACCTGCACGTG
GAGATCTTCGGTACACAGGGCAAACCAGCCATTGCCCACCGCGACTTCAAGAGCCGCAATGTGCTGGTCA
AGAGCAACCTGCAGTGTTGCATCGCCGACCTGGGCCTGGCTGTGATGCACTCACAGGGCAGCGATTACCT
GGACATCGGCAACAACCCGAGAGTGGGCACCAAGCGGTACATGGCACCCGAGGTGCTGGACGAGCAGATC
CGCACGGACTGCTTTGAGTCCTACAAGTGGACTGACATCTGGGCCTTTGGCCTGGTGCTGTGGGAGATTG
CCCGCCGGACCATCGTGAATGGCATCGTGGAGGACTATAGACCACCCTTCTATGATGTGGTGCCCAATGA
CCCCAGCTTTGAGGACATGAAGAAGGTGGTGTGTGTGGATCAGCAGACCCCCACCATCCCTAACCGGCTG
GCTGCAGACCCGGTCCTCTCAGGCCTAGCTCAGATGATGCGGGAGTGCTGGTACCCAAACCCCTCTGCCC
GACTCACCGCGCTGCGGATCAAGAAGACACTACAAAAAATTAGCAACAGTCCAGAGAAGCCTAAAGTGAT
TCAAGGCAGCGCAGGCGGAAGCGGGGATCCACCGGTCGCCACCATGGTGAGCAAGGGCGAGGAGCTGTTC
ACCGGGGTGGTGCCCATCCTGGTCGAGCTGGACGGCGACGTAAACGGCCACAAGTTCAGCGTGTCCGGCG
AGGGCGAGGGCGATGCCACCTACGGCAAGCTGACCCTGAAGTTCATCTGCACCACCGGCAAGCTGCCCGT
GCCCTGGCCCACCCTCGTGACCACCTTGACCTACGGCGTGCAGTGCTTCGCCCGCTACCCCGACCACATG
AAGCAGCACGACTTCTTCAAGTCCGCCATGCCCGAAGGCTACGTCCAGGAGCGCACCATCTTCTTCAAGG
ACGACGGCAACTACAAGACCCGCGCCGAGGTGAAGTTCGAGGGCGACACCCTGGTGAACCGCATCGAGCT
GAAGGGCATCGACTTCAAGGAGGACGGCAACATCCTGGGGCACAAGCTGGAGTACAACTACAACAGCCAC
AAGGTCTATATCACCGCCGACAAGCAGAAGAACGGCATCAAGGTGAACTTCAAGACCCGCCACAACATCG
AGGACGGCAGCGTGCAGCTCGCCGACCACTACCAGCAGAACACCCCCATCGGCGACGGCCCCGTGCTGCT
GCCCGACAACCACTACCTGAGCACCCAGTCCAAGCTGAGCAAAGACCCCAACGAGAAGCGCGATCACATG
GTCCTGCTGGAGTTCGTGACCGCCGCCGGGATCACTCTCGGCATGGACGAGCTGTACAAGTAAGCGGCCG
CGACTCTAGATCATAATCAG
