>Addgene plasmid #53981 | mEmerald-ALK1-N-13 | addgene partial sequence | sequence record 89793 | EGFP-N 5'-CGTCGCCGTCCAGCTCGACCAG-3'
CCTTGCTCACCATGGTGGCGACCGGTGGATCCCCGCTTCCGCCTGCGCTGCCTTGAATCACTTTAGGCTT
CTCTGGACTGTTGCTAATTTTTTGTAGTGTCTTCTTGATCCGCAGCGCGGTGAGTCGGGCAGAGGGGTTT
GGGTACCAGCACTCCCGCATCATCTGAGCTAGGCCTGAGAGGACCGGGTCTGCAGCCAGCCGGTTAGGGA
TGGTGGGGGTCTGCTGATCCACACACACCACCTTCTTCATGTCCTCAAAGCTGGGGTCATTGGGCACCAC
ATCATAGAAGGGTGGTCTATAGTCCTCCACGATGCCATTCACGATGGTCCGGCGGGCAATCTCCCACAGC
ACCAGGCCAAAGGCCCAGATGTCAGTCCACTTGTAGGACTCAAAGCAGTCCGTGCGGATCTGCTCGTCCA
GCACCTCGGGTGCCATGTACCGCTTGGTGCCCACTCTCGGGTTGTTGCCGATGTCCAGGTAATCGCTGCC
CTGTGAGTGCATCACAGCCAGGCCCAGGTCGGCGATGCAACACTGCAGGTTGCTCTTGACCAGCACATTG
CGGCTCTTGAAGTCGCGGTGGGCAATGGCTGGTTTGCCCTGTGTACCGAAGATCTCCACGTGCAGGTGCG
CCAGGCCGCATGCCGCGGACACAGCTAGCCTCAGAGCCAGATGGGGCTCCAGCGTCTGTCTCTGCAGAAA
GTCGTAGAGGGAGCCGTGCTCGTGGTAGTGCGTGATGAGCCACAGCTGCGTGCTCGAGTTGCGGGAGGTC
ATGTCTGAGGCGATGAAGCCTAGGATGTTGTCGTGTCTGAGCAACACTGTGTTATAGATCTCAGTCTCCC
GGAACCAGGACTGTTCATCCCTCGAGGAGAAGATCTTGACGGCCACACTCTCACCGTGCCACAAGCCCCG
CCACACTTCGCCATA
