[The description below was written by a language model from this plasmid's Addgene catalogue record.]
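Description:
mEmerald-ALK1-N-13 is a mammalian expression plasmid built on the mEmerald-N1 backbone (about 4.75 kb without the insert), designed to express a fluorescently tagged form of the human membrane receptor ALK1. The insert is the human ACVRL1 coding sequence (activin A receptor-like type 1, also known as ALK-1, SKR3 or TSR-I, and associated with the HHT2 locus), corresponding to the transcript noted in the record as an alternative name. It is placed under the control of the CMV promoter, a strong constitutive promoter for mammalian cells, and is fused in frame to mEmerald supplied by the backbone at the C terminus of the receptor. The "N-13" in the name probably refers to the N1-style fusion arrangement and a linker between the two partners, but the record does not spell this out, and the cloning method is listed as unknown. The listed 3′ sequencing primer indicates an SV40 polyadenylation signal downstream of the fusion.

The plasmid is maintained in E. coli at high copy number under kanamycin selection, and it carries a neomycin resistance marker that allows G418 selection of stably transfected mammalian cells. mEmerald is a bright green GFP variant, recorded here with excitation at 487 nm and emission at 509 nm. The stated purpose is as a localization marker: the ALK1–mEmerald fusion labels a membrane receptor compartment, making the construct suitable for live- or fixed-cell fluorescence imaging of receptor distribution and trafficking. No feature table was provided, so the origin of replication and other backbone elements are not itemised in the record.
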