Addgene plasmid #53981: mEmerald-ALK1-N-13
Purpose: Localization: Membrane Receptor, Excitation: 487, Emission: 509
Depositing lab: Michael Davidson. Depositing organization: Florida State University, Tallahassee.
Backbone
  Vector backbone: mEmerald-N1
  Backbone size w/o insert (bp): 4750
  Vector type: Mammalian Expression
  Selectable markers: Neomycin (select with G418)
Growth in bacteria
  Bacterial resistance: Kanamycin, 50 μg/mL
  Growth temperature: 37°C
  Growth strain: DH5alpha
  Copy number: High Copy
Gene/Insert
  Gene/Insert name: ALK1 (alt name: NM_001077401)
  Species: H. sapiens (human)
  Entrez Gene: ACVRL1 (a.k.a. ACVRLK1, ALK-1, ALK1, HHT, HHT2, ORW2, SKR3, TSR-I)
  Promoter: CMV
  Tag / fusion protein: mEmerald (C terminal on backbone)
  Cloning method: Unknown
  Sequencing primers: 5′ CMV-F; 3′ SV40pA-R
Terms and licenses: Academic/Nonprofit Terms; Industry Terms
Depositor comments: . Excitation = 487; Emission = 509. Localization data: Membrane Receptor
How to cite: mEmerald-ALK1-N-13 was a gift from Michael Davidson (Addgene plasmid # 53981 ; http://n2t.net/addgene:53981 ; RRID:Addgene_53981)
